Addgene plasmid #179618: pGEX-DAXX-ΔD/E-His
Purpose: Express GST-DAXX-ΔDE-His in bacteria
Depositing lab: Xiaolu Yang. Depositing organization: University of Pennsylvania. Publication: DAXX represents a new type of protein-folding enabler. Huang L, Agrawal T, Zhu G, Yu S, Tao L, Lin J, Marmorstein R, Shorter J, Yang X. Nature. 2021 Aug 18. pii: 10.1038/s41586-021-03824-5. doi: 10.1038/s41586-021-03824-5. PubMed 34408321.
Backbone
  Vector backbone: pGEX-1ZT
  Total vector size (bp): 7021
  Vector type: Bacterial Expression
Growth in bacteria
  Bacterial resistance: Ampicillin, 100 μg/mL
  Growth temperature: 37°C
  Growth strain: DH5alpha
  Growth instructions: use BL21(DE3) for protein expression
  Copy number: Unknown
Gene/Insert
  Gene/Insert name: death domain associated protein
  Species: H. sapiens (human)
  Mutation: deleted amino acids 424-495
  Entrez Gene: DAXX (a.k.a. BING2, DAP6, EAP1, SMIM40)
  Tag / fusion protein: His (C terminal on insert)
  Cloning method: Restriction Enzyme; 5′ cloning site BamHI (not destroyed); 3′ cloning site SalI (not destroyed)
  Sequencing primers: 5′ pGEX 5'; 3′ pGEX 3'
Terms and licenses: Academic/Nonprofit Terms; Industry Terms: Not Available to Industry
How to cite: pGEX-DAXX-ΔD/E-His was a gift from Xiaolu Yang (Addgene plasmid # 179618 ; http://n2t.net/addgene:179618 ; RRID:Addgene_179618)
