[The description below was written by a language model from this plasmid's Addgene catalogue record and pLannotate feature annotations shown in this document.]
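Description:
pGEX-DAXX-ΔD/E-His is a 7,021 bp bacterial expression plasmid built on the pGEX-1ZT backbone for producing a doubly tagged, internally deleted form of human DAXX (death domain associated protein) in E. coli. It replicates from a ColE1/pMB1-type origin and is selected through the β-lactamase gene (AmpR) with its own promoter, conferring ampicillin resistance. The record lists copy number as unknown. As in other pGEX vectors, the plasmid carries lacI with its promoter, so the repressor needed for regulated expression is supplied in cis. Residual backbone elements such as a lac promoter/lacZα segment and fragments of rop and bom are also annotated and play no evident role in expression.

The expression cassette is driven by the hybrid tac promoter followed by a lac operator, making transcription repressible by LacI and inducible with IPTG. Downstream lies the Schistosoma japonicum glutathione S-transferase coding sequence, followed by the DAXX insert cloned between BamHI and SalI sites, both retained. The DAXX sequence lacks amino acids 424–495, which the construct name designates as the D/E region. A polyhistidine tag (annotated as a partial match to a 9xHis tag) follows directly at the C terminus. The product is therefore GST-DAXX-ΔD/E-His, with affinity handles at both ends that in principle allow sequential glutathione and metal-chelate purification to enrich full-length protein. The stated purpose is bacterial expression of this fusion, and the record notes a cloning strain for propagation and BL21(DE3) for protein production. Given the associated study of DAXX as a protein-folding enabler, the construct presumably serves as a deletion mutant for comparison with intact DAXX in biochemical assays, though the record does not detail specific experiments.
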