Features (pLannotate 1.2.2; 18 found; start..end, strand, type, name):
     89..110     +  protein_bind   CAP binding site: CAP binding activates transcription in the presence of cAMP. E. coli catabolite activator protein
    125..155     +  promoter       lac promoter: promoter for the E. coli lac operon
    163..179     +  protein_bind   lac operator: The lac repressor binds to the lac operator to inhibit transcription in E. coli. This inhibition can be relieved by adding lactose or isopropyl-β-D-thiogalactopyranoside (IPTG). lac repressor encoded by lacI
    199..372     +  CDS            lacZα: LacZα fragment of β-galactosidase; lacZ fragment
    636..752     -  CDS            yciV (fragment): RNAAM_ECOLI - Also known as trpH From Escherichia coli (strain K12).
    828..856     +  promoter       tac promoter: strong E. coli promoter; hybrid between the trp and lac UV5 promoters
    864..880     +  protein_bind   lac operator: The lac repressor binds to the lac operator to inhibit transcription in E. coli. This inhibition can be relieved by adding lactose or isopropyl-β-D-thiogalactopyranoside (IPTG). lac repressor encoded by lacI
    903..1556    +  CDS            GST26_SCHJA: Experimental evidence at protein level: Swiss-Prot protein existence level 1. GST isoenzymes appear to play a central role in the parasite detoxification system. Other functions are also suspected including a role in increasing the solubility of haematin in the parasite gut. From Schistosoma japonicum (Blood fluke).
   1605..3605    +  CDS            DAXX (fragment): DAXX_HUMAN - Also known as BING2, DAP6. Experimental evidence at protein level: Swiss-Prot protein existence level 1. Transcription corepressor known to repress transcriptional potential of several sumoylated transcription factors. Down-regulates basal and activated transcription. Its transcription repressor activity is modulated by recruiting it to subnuclear compartments like the nucleolus or PML/POD/ND10 nuclear bodies through interactions with MCSR1 and PML, respectively. Seems to regulate transcription in PML/POD/ND10 nuclear bodies together with PML and may influence TNFRSF6-dependent ap
   3610..3629    +  CDS            9xHis (fragment): 9xHis affinity tag
   3683..3722    +  CDS            rop (fragment): Rop protein, which maintains plasmids at low copy number; rop
   3824..3864    +  misc_feature   bom (fragment): basis of mobility region from pBR322
   3969..4073    +  promoter       AmpR promoter: bla
   4074..4934    +  CDS            AmpR: β-lactamase; bla; confers resistance to ampicillin, carbenicillin, and related antibiotics
   5105..5693    +  rep_origin     ori: high-copy-number ColE1/pMB1/pBR322/pUC origin of replication
   5879..5930    -  misc_feature   bom (fragment): basis of mobility region from pBR322
   5937..6014    +  promoter       lacI promoter: lacI
   6015..76      +  CDS            lacI (across the origin): lac repressor; lacI; The lac repressor binds to the lac operator to inhibit transcription in E. coli. This inhibition can be relieved by adding lactose or isopropyl-β-D-thiogalactopyranoside (IPTG).
>Addgene plasmid #179618 | pGEX-DAXX-ΔD/E-His | addgene full sequence | sequence record 354807 | Addgene NGS Result
CGCCTCTCCCCGCGCGTTGGCCGATTCATTAATGCAGCTGGCACGACAGGTTTCCCGACTGGAAAGCGGG
CAGTGAGCGCAACGCAATTAATGTAAGTTAGCTCACTCATTAGGCACCCCAGGCTTTACACTTTATGCTT
CCGGCTCGTATGTTGTGTGGAATTGTGAGCGGATAACAATTTCACACAGGAAACAGCTATGACCATGATT
ACGGATTCACTGGCCGTCGTTTTACAACGTCGTGACTGGGAAAACCCTGGCGTTACCCAACTTAATCGCC
TTGCAGCACATCCCCCTTTCGCCAGCTGGCGTAATAGCGAAGAGGCCCGCACCGATCGCCCTTCCCAACA
GTTGCGCAGCCTGAATGGCGAATGGCGCTTTGCCTGGTTTCCGGCACCAGAAGCGGTGCCGGAAAGCTGG
CTGGAGTGCGATCTTCCTGAGGCCGATACTGTCGTCGTCCCCTCAAACTGGCAGATGCACGGTTACGATG
CGCCCATCTACACCAACGTGACCTATCCCATTACGGTCAATCCGCCGTTTGTTCCCACGGAGAATCCGAC
GGGTTGTTACTCGCTCACATTTAATGTTGATGAAAGCTGGCTACAGGAAGGCCAGACGCGAATTATTTTT
GATGGCGTTGGAATTAGCTTATCGACTGCACGGTGCACCAATGCTTCTGGCGTCAGGCAGCCATCGGAAG
CTGTGGTATGGCTGTGCAGGTCGTAAATCACTGCATAATTCGTGTCGCTCAAGGCGCACTCCCGTTCTGG
ATAATGTTTTTTGCGCCGACATCATAACGGTTCTGGCAAATATTCTGAAATGAGCTGTTGACAATTAATC
ATCGGCTCGTATAATGTGTGGAATTGTGAGCGGATAACAATTTCACACAGGAAACAGTATTCATGTCCCC
TATACTAGGTTATTGGAAAATTAAGGGCCTTGTGCAACCCACTCGACTTCTTTTGGAATATCTTGAAGAA
AAATATGAAGAGCATTTGTATGAGCGCGATGAAGGTGATAAATGGCGAAACAAAAAGTTTGAATTGGGTT
TGGAGTTTCCCAATCTTCCTTATTATATTGATGGTGATGTTAAATTAACACAGTCTATGGCCATCATACG
TTATATAGCTGACAAGCACAACATGTTGGGTGGTTGTCCAAAAGAGCGTGCAGAGATTTCAATGCTTGAA
GGAGCGGTTTTGGATATTAGATACGGTGTTTCGAGAATTGCATATAGTAAAGACTTTGAAACTCTCAAAG
TTGATTTTCTTAGCAAGCTACCTGAAATGCTGAAAATGTTCGAAGATCGTTTATGTCATAAAACATATTT
AAATGGTGATCATGTAACCCATCCTGACTTCATGTTGTATGACGCTCTTGATGTTGTTTTATACATGGAC
CCAATGTGCCTGGATGCGTTCCCAAAATTAGTTTGTTTTAAAAAACGTATTGAAGCTATCCCACAAATTG
ATAAGTACTTGAAATCCAGCAAGTATATAGCATGGCCTTTGCAGGGCTGGCAAGCCACGTTTGGTGGTGG
CGACCATCCTCCAAAATCGGATCTGGTTCCGCGTGGATCTGAGAACCTGTACTTCCAGGGATCCGCCACC
GCTAACAGCATCATCGTGCTGGATGATGATGACGAAGATGAAGCAGCTGCTCAGCCAGGGCCCTCCCACC
CACTCCCCAATGCGGCCTCACCTGGGGCAGAAGCCCCTAGCTCCTCTGAGCCTCATGGGGCCAGAGGAAG
CAGTAGTTCGGGCGGCAAGAAATGCTACAAGCTGGAGAATGAGAAGCTGTTCGAAGAGTTCCTTGAACTT
TGTAAGATGCAGACAGCAGACCACCCTGAGGTGGTCCCATTCCTCTATAACCGGCAGCAACGTGCCCACT
CTCTGTTTTTGGCCTCGGCGGAGTTCTGCAACATCCTCTCTAGGGTCCTGTCTCGGGCCCGGAGCCGGCC
AGCCAAGCTCTATGTCTACATCAATGAGCTCTGCACTGTTCTCAAGGCCCACTCAGCCAAAAAGAAGCTG
AACTTGGCCCCTGCCGCCACCACCTCCAATGAGCCCTCTGGGAATAACCCTCCCACACACCTCTCCTTGG
ACCCCACAAATGCTGAAAACACTGCCTCTCAGTCTCCAAGGACCCGTGGTTCCCGGCGGCAGATCCAGCG
TTTGGAGCAGCTGCTGGCGCTCTATGTGGCAGAGATCCGGCGGCTGCAGGAAAAGGAGTTGGATCTCTCA
GAATTGGATGACCCAGACTCCGCATACCTGCAGGAGGCACGGTTGAAGCGTAAGCTGATCCGCCTCTTTG
GGCGACTATGTGAGCTGAAAGACTGCTCTTCACTGACCGGCCGTGTCATAGAGCAGCGCATCCCCTACCG
TGGCACCCGCTACCCAGAGGTTAACAGGCGCATTGAGCGGCTCATCAACAAGCCAGGGCCTGATACCTTC
CCTGACTATGGGGATGTGCTTCGGGCTGTAGAGAAGGCAGCTGCCCGACACAGCCTTGGCCTCCCCCGAC
AGCAGCTCCAGCTCATGGCTCAGGATGCCTTCCGAGATGTGGGCATCAGGTTACAGGAGCGACGTCACCT
CGATCTCATCTACAACTTTGGCTGCCACCTCACAGATGACTATAGGCCAGGCGTTGACCCTGCACTATCA
GATCCTGTGTTGGCCCGGCGCCTTCGGGAAAACCGGAGTTTGGCCATGAGTCGGCTGGATGAGGTCATCT
CCAAATACGCAATGTTGCAAGACAAAAGTGAGGAGGGCGAGAGAAAAAAGAGAAGAGCTCGGCTCCAAGG
CACCTCTTCCCACTCTGCAGACACCCCCGAAGCCTCCTTGGATTCTGGTGAGGGCCCTAGTGGAATGGCA
CCCATGTCCTCACTACAGATCTCCAATGAAAAGAACCTGGAACCTGGCAAACAGATCAGCAGATCTTCAG
GGGAGCAGCAAAACAAAGGACGCATAGTGTCACCATCGTTACTGTCAGAAGAACCCCTGGCCCCCTCCAG
CATAGATGCTGAAAGCAATGGAGAACAGCCTGAGGAGCTGACCCTGGAGGAAGAAAGCCCTGTGTCTCAG
CTCTTTGAGCTAGAGATTGAAGCTTTGCCCCTGGATACCCCTTCCTCTGTGGAGACGGACATTTCCTCTT
CCAGGAAGCAATCAGAGGAGCCCTTCACCACTGTCTTAGAGAATGGAGCAGGCATGGTCTCTTCTACTTC
CTTCAATGGAGGCGTCTCTCCTCACAACTGGGGAGATTCTGGTCCCCCCTGCAAAAAATCTCGGAAGGAG
AAGAAGCAAACAGGATCAGGGCCATTAGGAAACAGCTATGTGGAAAGGCAAAGGTCAGTGCATGAGAAGA
ATGGGAAAAAGATATGTACCCTGCCCAGCCCACCTTCCCCCTTGGCTTCCTTGGCCCCAGTTGCTGATTC
CTCCACGAGGGTGGACTCTCCCAGCCATGGCCTGGTGACCAGCTCCCTCTGCATCCCTTCTCCAGCCCGG
CTGTCCCAAACCCCCCATTCACAGCCTCCTCGGCCTGGTACTTGCAAGACAAGTGTGGCCACACAATGCG
ATCCAGAAGAGATCATCGTGCTCTCAGACTCTGATGTCGACCACCACCACCACCACCACTAGCTCGACAA
GCTTGATATCGCGGCCGCAATTCATCGTGACTGACTGACGATCTGCCTCGCGCGTTTCGGTGATGACGGT
GAAAACCTCTGACACATGCAGCTCCCGGAGACGGTCACAGCTTGTCTGTAAGCGGATGCCGGGAGCAGAC
AAGCCCGTCAGGGCGCGTCAGCGGGTGTTGGCGGGTGTCGGGGCGCAGCCATGACCCAGTCACGTAGCGA
TAGCGGAGTGTATAATTCTTGAAGACGAAAGGGCCTCGTGATACGCCTATTTTTATAGGTTAATGTCATG
ATAATAATGGTTTCTTAGACGTCAGGTGGCACTTTTCGGGGAAATGTGCGCGGAACCCCTATTTGTTTAT
TTTTCTAAATACATTCAAATATGTATCCGCTCATGAGACAATAACCCTGATAAATGCTTCAATAATATTG
AAAAAGGAAGAGTATGAGTATTCAACATTTCCGTGTCGCCCTTATTCCCTTTTTTGCGGCATTTTGCCTT
CCTGTTTTTGCTCACCCAGAAACGCTGGTGAAAGTAAAAGATGCTGAAGATCAGTTGGGTGCACGAGTGG
GTTACATCGAACTGGATCTCAACAGCGGTAAGATCCTTGAGAGTTTTCGCCCCGAAGAACGTTTTCCAAT
GATGAGCACTTTTAAAGTTCTGCTATGTGGCGCGGTATTATCCCGTGTTGACGCCGGGCAAGAGCAACTC
GGTCGCCGCATACACTATTCTCAGAATGACTTGGTTGAGTACTCACCAGTCACAGAAAAGCATCTTACGG
ATGGCATGACAGTAAGAGAATTATGCAGTGCTGCCATAACCATGAGTGATAACACTGCGGCCAACTTACT
TCTGACAACGATCGGAGGACCGAAGGAGCTAACCGCTTTTTTGCACAACATGGGGGATCATGTAACTCGC
CTTGATCGTTGGGAACCGGAGCTGAATGAAGCCATACCAAACGACGAGCGTGACACCACGATGCCTGCAG
CAATGGCAACAACGTTGCGCAAACTATTAACTGGCGAACTACTTACTCTAGCTTCCCGGCAACAATTAAT
AGACTGGATGGAGGCGGATAAAGTTGCAGGACCACTTCTGCGCTCGGCCCTTCCGGCTGGCTGGTTTATT
GCTGATAAATCTGGAGCCGGTGAGCGTGGGTCTCGCGGTATCATTGCAGCACTGGGGCCAGATGGTAAGC
CCTCCCGTATCGTAGTTATCTACACGACGGGGAGTCAGGCAACTATGGATGAACGAAATAGACAGATCGC
TGAGATAGGTGCCTCACTGATTAAGCATTGGTAACTGTCAGACCAAGTTTACTCATATATACTTTAGATT
GATTTAAAACTTCATTTTTAATTTAAAAGGATCTAGGTGAAGATCCTTTTTGATAATCTCATGACCAAAA
TCCCTTAACGTGAGTTTTCGTTCCACTGAGCGTCAGACCCCGTAGAAAAGATCAAAGGATCTTCTTGAGA
TCCTTTTTTTCTGCGCGTAATCTGCTGCTTGCAAACAAAAAAACCACCGCTACCAGCGGTGGTTTGTTTG
CCGGATCAAGAGCTACCAACTCTTTTTCCGAAGGTAACTGGCTTCAGCAGAGCGCAGATACCAAATACTG
TCCTTCTAGTGTAGCCGTAGTTAGGCCACCACTTCAAGAACTCTGTAGCACCGCCTACATACCTCGCTCT
GCTAATCCTGTTACCAGTGGCTGCTGCCAGTGGCGATAAGTCGTGTCTTACCGGGTTGGACTCAAGACGA
TAGTTACCGGATAAGGCGCAGCGGTCGGGCTGAACGGGGGGTTCGTGCACACAGCCCAGCTTGGAGCGAA
CGACCTACACCGAACTGAGATACCTACAGCGTGAGCTATGAGAAAGCGCCACGCTTCCCGAAGGGAGAAA
GGCGGACAGGTATCCGGTAAGCGGCAGGGTCGGAACAGGAGAGCGCACGAGGGAGCTTCCAGGGGGAAAC
GCCTGGTATCTTTATAGTCCTGTCGGGTTTCGCCACCTCTGACTTGAGCGTCGATTTTTGTGATGCTCGT
CAGGGGGGCGGAGCCTATGGAAAAACGCCAGCAACGCGGCCTTTTTACGGTTCCTGGCCTTTTGCTGGCC
TTTTGCTCACATGTTCTTTCCTGCGTTATCCCCTGATTCTGTGGATAACCGTATTACCGCCTTTGAGTGA
GCTGATACCGCTCGCCGCAGCCGAACGACCGAGCGCAGCGAGTCAGTGAGCGAGGAAGCGGAAGAGCGCC
TGATGCGGTATTTTCTCCTTACGCATCTGTGCGGTATTTCACACCGCATAAATTCCGACACCATCGAATG
GCGCAAAACCTTTCGCGGTATGGCATGATAGCGCCCGGAAGAGAGTCAATTCAGGGTGGTGAATGTGAAA
CCAGTAACGTTATACGATGTCGCAGAGTATGCCGGTGTCTCTTATCAGACCGTTTCCCGCGTGGTGAACC
AGGCCAGCCACGTTTCTGCGAAAACGCGGGAAAAAGTGGAAGCGGCGATGGCGGAGCTGAATTACATTCC
CAACCGCGTGGCACAACAACTGGCGGGCAAACAGTCGTTGCTGATTGGCGTTGCCACCTCCAGTCTGGCC
CTGCACGCGCCGTCGCAAATTGTCGCGGCGATTAAATCTCGCGCCGATCAACTGGGTGCCAGCGTGGTGG
TGTCGATGGTAGAACGAAGCGGCGTCGAAGCCTGTAAAGCGGCGGTGCACAATCTTCTCGCGCAACGCGT
CAGTGGGCTGATCATTAACTATCCGCTGGATGACCAGGATGCCATTGCTGTGGAAGCTGCCTGCACTAAT
GTTCCGGCGTTATTTCTTGATGTCTCTGACCAGACACCCATCAACAGTATTATTTTCTCCCATGAAGACG
GTACGCGACTGGGCGTGGAGCATCTGGTCGCATTGGGTCACCAGCAAATCGCGCTGTTAGCGGGCCCATT
AAGTTCTGTCTCGGCGCGTCTGCGTCTGGCTGGCTGGCATAAATATCTCACTCGCAATCAAATTCAGCCG
ATAGCGGAACGGGAAGGCGACTGGAGTGCCATGTCCGGTTTTCAACAAACCATGCAAATGCTGAATGAGG
GCATCGTTCCCACTGCGATGCTGGTTGCCAACGATCAGATGGCGCTGGGCGCAATGCGCGCCATTACCGA
GTCCGGGCTGCGCGTTGGTGCGGATATCTCGGTAGTGGGATACGACGATACCGAAGACAGCTCATGTTAT
ATCCCGCCGTTAACCACCATCAAACAGGATTTTCGCCTGCTGGGGCAAACCAGCGTGGACCGCTTGCTGC
AACTCTCTCAGGGCCAGGCGGTGAAGGGCAATCAGCTGTTGCCCGTCTCACTGGTGAAAAGAAAAACCAC
CCTGGCGCCCAATACGCAAAC
